Addgene plasmid #124577: pCR8_TtNAM-B1(1-215)
Purpose: NAC domain (1-215) of TtNAM-B1 in the Gateway-compatible pCR8 vector.
Depositing lab: Cristobal Uauy. Depositing organization: John Innes Centre. Publication: Conserved residues in the wheat (Triticum aestivum) NAM-A1 NAC domain are required for protein binding and when mutated lead to delayed peduncle and flag leaf senescence. Harrington SA, Overend LE, Cobo N, Borrill P, Uauy C. BMC Plant Biol. 2019 Sep 18;19(1):407. doi: 10.1186/s12870-019-2022-5. PubMed 31533618.
Backbone
  Vector backbone: pCR8
  Backbone manufacturer: ThermoFisher Scientific
  Backbone size w/o insert (bp): 2817
  Total vector size (bp): 3465
  Vector type: TOPO Gateway Cloning Vector
  Selectable markers: None
Growth in bacteria
  Bacterial resistance: Spectinomycin, 50 μg/mL
  Growth temperature: 37°C
  Growth strain: DH5alpha
  Copy number: High Copy
Gene/Insert
  Gene/Insert name: TtNAM-B1 (1-215) (alt name: Gpc-B1 (1-215))
  Species: Triticum turgidum ssp. dicoccoides
  Insert size (bp): 648
  GenBank ID: DQ869673.1
  Promoter: None
  Cloning method: TOPO Cloning
  Sequencing primers: 5′ GTAAAACGACGGCCAGT; 3′ GGAAACAGCTATGACCATG
Terms and licenses: Academic/Nonprofit Terms; Industry Terms: Not Available to Industry
Depositor comments: Please visit https://www.biorxiv.org/content/10.1101/573881v1 for BioRxiv preprint
How to cite: pCR8_TtNAM-B1(1-215) was a gift from Cristobal Uauy (Addgene plasmid # 124577 ; http://n2t.net/addgene:124577 ; RRID:Addgene_124577)
