[The description below was written by a language model from this plasmid's Addgene catalogue record and pLannotate feature annotations shown in this document.]
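Description:
pCR8_TtNAM-B1(1-215) is a Gateway entry clone built in the pCR8 TOPO cloning backbone, carrying the N-terminal NAC domain (residues 1-215, a 648 bp fragment) of the NAM-B1 transcription factor, also known as Gpc-B1, from wild emmer wheat (Triticum turgidum ssp. dicoccoides). The 3,465 bp plasmid is maintained in E. coli at high copy through a ColE1/pUC-type origin and is selected with spectinomycin via the aadA (SmR) aminoglycoside adenylyltransferase gene. A class 1 integron Pc promoter fragment lies upstream of this marker. No selectable marker for other hosts is recorded.

The insert sits between attL1 and attL2 sites, so it can be moved by an LR recombination reaction into any attR-containing destination vector. The entry clone has no promoter driving the insert, so expression depends on the destination vector chosen. A T7 promoter lies just outside attL2 and is oriented toward the insert's antisense strand. The rrnB T1 and T2 terminators upstream of attL1 insulate the cloning site from read-through transcription. The automated annotation labels the insert as a fragment of Arabidopsis NAC032; this reflects homology among conserved NAC domains rather than the true source, which the record gives as wheat. Short lacZα, lacI and GmR fragments are backbone remnants. The NGS-derived and depositor sequences carry the same features in the same order and differ only in the numbering start point.

The associated study examined conserved NAC-domain residues of wheat NAM proteins that are required for protein binding and influence senescence timing. The clone therefore serves as a source of the isolated NAC domain for such destination constructs, although the record does not specify particular downstream vectors.
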