Features (pLannotate 1.2.2; 12 found; start..end, strand, type, name):
    121..213     +  CDS            lacI (fragment): lac repressor; lacI; The lac repressor binds to the lac operator to inhibit transcription in E. coli. This inhibition can be relieved by adding lactose or isopropyl-β-D-thiogalactopyranoside (IPTG).
    268..295     -  terminator     rrnB T2 terminator: transcription terminator T2 from the E. coli rrnB gene
    427..470     +  terminator     rrnB T1 terminator: Escherichia coli rrnB; transcription terminator T1 from the E. coli rrnB gene
    517..553     -  CDS            lacZα (fragment): LacZα fragment of β-galactosidase; lacZ fragment
    569..668     +  protein_bind   attL1: mutant version of attL; recombination site for the Gateway® LR reaction LR Clonase™
    779..1297    +  CDS            NAC032 (fragment): NAC32_ARATH - Also known as NAC32 From Arabidopsis thaliana (Mouse-ear cress).
   1344..1443    -  protein_bind   attL2: mutant version of attL; recombination site for the Gateway® LR reaction LR Clonase™
   1461..1479    -  promoter       T7 promoter: promoter for bacteriophage T7 RNA polymerase
   1669..1692    +  promoter       Pc promoter (fragment): intI1 (promoter lies within the coding sequence); class 1 integron promoter
   1868..1924    +  CDS            GmR (fragment): gentamycin acetyltransferase; aacC1; confers resistance to gentamycin
   1931..2722    +  CDS            SmR: aminoglycoside adenylyltransferase (Murphy, 1985); aadA; confers resistance to spectinomycin and streptomycin
   2815..3403    +  rep_origin     ori: high-copy-number ColE1/pMB1/pBR322/pUC origin of replication
>Addgene plasmid #124577 | pCR8_TtNAM-B1(1-215) | depositor full sequence | sequence record 237848 | pCR8_TtNAM-B1(1-215) sequence 3465 bps
CTTTCCTGCGTTATCCCCTGATTCTGTGGATAACCGTATTACCGCCTTTGAGTGAGCTGATACCGCTCGC
CGCAGCCGAACGACCGAGCGCAGCGAGTCAGTGAGCGAGGAAGCGGAAGAGCGCCCAATACGCAAACCGC
CTCTCCCCGCGCGTTGGCCGATTCATTAATGCAGCTGGCACGACAGGTTTCCCGACTGGAAAGCGGGCAG
TGAGCGCAACGCAATTAATACGCGTACCGCTAGCCAGGAAGAGTTTGTAGAAACGCAAAAAGGCCATCCG
TCAGGATGGCCTTCTGCTTAGTTTGATGCCTGGCAGTTTATGGCGGGCGTCCTGCCCGCCACCCTCCGGG
CCGTTGCTTCACAACGTTCAAATCCGCTCCCGGCGGATTTGTCCTACTCAGGAGAGCGTTCACCGACAAA
CAACAGATAAAACGAAAGGCCCAGTCTTCCGACTGAGCCTTTCGTTTTATTTGATGCCTGGCAGTTCCCT
ACTCTCGCGTTAACGCTAGCATGGATGTTTTCCCAGTCACGACGTTGTAAAACGACGGCCAGTCTTAAGC
TCGGGCCCCAAATAATGATTTTATTTTGACTGATAGTGACCTGTTCGTTGCAACAAATTGATGAGCAATG
CTTTTTTATAATGCCAACTTTGTACAAAAAAGCAGGCTCCGAATTCGCCCTTATGGGCAGCTCCGACTCA
TCTTCCGGCTCGGCGCAAAAAGCAACGCGGTATCACCATCAGCATCAGCCGCCGCCTCCGCAGCGGGGCT
CGGCGCCGGAGCTCCCGCCGGGCTTCCGGTTCCACCCGACGGACGAGGAGCTGGTGGTGCACTACCTCAA
GAAGAAGGCCGACAAGGCGCCGCTCCCCGTCAACATCATCGCCGAGGTGGATCTCTACAAGTTCGACCCA
TGGGAGCTCCCCGAGAAGGCGACCATCGGGGAGCAGGAGTGGTACTTCTTCAGCCCGCGCGACCGCAAGT
ACCCCAACGGCGCGCGGCCGAACCGGGCGGCGACGTCGGGGTACTGGAAGGCCACCGGCACGGACAAGCC
TATCCTGGCCTCGGGGACGGGGTGCGGCCTGGTCCGGGAGAAGCTCGGCGTCAAGAAGGCGCTCGTGTTC
TACCGCGGGAAGCCGCCCAAGGGCCTCAAAACCAACTGGATCATGCACGAGTACCGCCTCACCGACGCAT
CTGGCTCCACCACCGCCACCAACCGACCGCCGCCGGTGACCGGCGGGAGCAGGGCTGCTGCCTCTCTCAG
GTTGGACGACTGGGTGCTGTGCCGCATCTACAAGAAGATCAACAAGGCCGCGGCCGGCGATCAGCAGTGA
AAGGGCGAATTCGACCCAGCTTTCTTGTACAAAGTTGGCATTATAAAAAATAATTGCTCATCAATTTGTT
GCAACGAACAGGTCACTATCAGTCAAAATAAAATCATTATTTGCCATCCAGCTGATATCCCCTATAGTGA
GTCGTATTACATGGTCATAGCTGTTTCCTGGCAGCTCTGGCCCGTGTCTCAAAATCTCTGATGTTACATT
GCACAAGATAAAAATATATCATCATGCCTCCTCTAGACCAGCCAGGACAGAAATGCCTCGACTTCGCTGC
TGCCCAAGGTTGCCGGGTGACGCACACCGTGGAAACGGATGAAGGCACGAACCCAGTGGACATAAGCCTG
TTCGGTTCGTAAGCTGTAATGCAAGTAGCGTATGCGCTCACGCAACTGGTCCAGAACCTTGACCGAACGC
AGCGGTGGTAACGGCGCAGTGGCGGTTTTCATGGCTTGTTATGACTGTTTTTTTGGGGTACAGTCTATGC
CTCGGGCATCCAAGCAGCAAGCGCGTTACGCCGTGGGTCGATGTTTGATGTTATGGAGCAGCAACGATGT
TACGCAGCAGGGCAGTCGCCCTAAAACAAAGTTAAACATCATGAGGGAAGCGGTGATCGCCGAAGTATCG
ACTCAACTATCAGAGGTAGTTGGCGTCATCGAGCGCCATCTCGAACCGACGTTGCTGGCCGTACATTTGT
ACGGCTCCGCAGTGGATGGCGGCCTGAAGCCACACAGTGATATTGATTTGCTGGTTACGGTGACCGTAAG
GCTTGATGAAACAACGCGGCGAGCTTTGATCAACGACCTTTTGGAAACTTCGGCTTCCCCTGGAGAGAGC
GAGATTCTCCGCGCTGTAGAAGTCACCATTGTTGTGCACGACGACATCATTCCGTGGCGTTATCCAGCTA
AGCGCGAACTGCAATTTGGAGAATGGCAGCGCAATGACATTCTTGCAGGTATCTTCGAGCCAGCCACGAT
CGACATTGATCTGGCTATCTTGCTGACAAAAGCAAGAGAACATAGCGTTGCCTTGGTAGGTCCAGCGGCG
GAGGAACTCTTTGATCCGGTTCCTGAACAGGATCTATTTGAGGCGCTAAATGAAACCTTAACGCTATGGA
ACTCGCCGCCCGACTGGGCTGGCGATGAGCGAAATGTAGTGCTTACGTTGTCCCGCATTTGGTACAGCGC
AGTAACCGGCAAAATCGCGCCGAAGGATGTCGCTGCCGACTGGGCAATGGAGCGCCTGCCGGCCCAGTAT
CAGCCCGTCATACTTGAAGCTAGACAGGCTTATCTTGGACAAGAAGAAGATCGCTTGGCCTCGCGCGCAG
ATCAGTTGGAAGAATTTGTCCACTACGTGAAAGGCGAGATCACCAAGGTAGTCGGCAAATAACCCTCGAG
CCACCCATGACCAAAATCCCTTAACGTGAGTTACGCGTCGTTCCACTGAGCGTCAGACCCCGTAGAAAAG
ATCAAAGGATCTTCTTGAGATCCTTTTTTTCTGCGCGTAATCTGCTGCTTGCAAACAAAAAAACCACCGC
TACCAGCGGTGGTTTGTTTGCCGGATCAAGAGCTACCAACTCTTTTTCCGAAGGTAACTGGCTTCAGCAG
AGCGCAGATACCAAATACTGTCCTTCTAGTGTAGCCGTAGTTAGGCCACCACTTCAAGAACTCTGTAGCA
CCGCCTACATACCTCGCTCTGCTAATCCTGTTACCAGTGGCTGCTGCCAGTGGCGATAAGTCGTGTCTTA
CCGGGTTGGACTCAAGACGATAGTTACCGGATAAGGCGCAGCGGTCGGGCTGAACGGGGGGTTCGTGCAC
ACAGCCCAGCTTGGAGCGAACGACCTACACCGAACTGAGATACCTACAGCGTGAGCATTGAGAAAGCGCC
ACGCTTCCCGAAGGGAGAAAGGCGGACAGGTATCCGGTAAGCGGCAGGGTCGGAACAGGAGAGCGCACGA
GGGAGCTTCCAGGGGGAAACGCCTGGTATCTTTATAGTCCTGTCGGGTTTCGCCACCTCTGACTTGAGCG
TCGATTTTTGTGATGCTCGTCAGGGGGGCGGAGCCTATGGAAAAACGCCAGCAACGCGGCCTTTTTACGG
TTCCTGGCCTTTTGCTGGCCTTTTGCTCACATGTT
