Features (pLannotate 1.2.2; 12 found; start..end, strand, type, name):
     94..137     +  terminator     rrnB T1 terminator: Escherichia coli rrnB; transcription terminator T1 from the E. coli rrnB gene
    184..220     -  CDS            lacZα (fragment): LacZα fragment of β-galactosidase; lacZ fragment
    236..335     +  protein_bind   attL1: mutant version of attL; recombination site for the Gateway® LR reaction LR Clonase™
    446..964     +  CDS            NAC032 (fragment): NAC32_ARATH - Also known as NAC32 From Arabidopsis thaliana (Mouse-ear cress).
   1011..1110    -  protein_bind   attL2: mutant version of attL; recombination site for the Gateway® LR reaction LR Clonase™
   1128..1146    -  promoter       T7 promoter: promoter for bacteriophage T7 RNA polymerase
   1336..1359    +  promoter       Pc promoter (fragment): intI1 (promoter lies within the coding sequence); class 1 integron promoter
   1535..1591    +  CDS            GmR (fragment): gentamycin acetyltransferase; aacC1; confers resistance to gentamycin
   1598..2389    +  CDS            SmR: aminoglycoside adenylyltransferase (Murphy, 1985); aadA; confers resistance to spectinomycin and streptomycin
   2482..3070    +  rep_origin     ori: high-copy-number ColE1/pMB1/pBR322/pUC origin of replication
   3253..3345    +  CDS            lacI (fragment): lac repressor; lacI; The lac repressor binds to the lac operator to inhibit transcription in E. coli. This inhibition can be relieved by adding lactose or isopropyl-β-D-thiogalactopyranoside (IPTG).
   3400..3427    -  terminator     rrnB T2 terminator: transcription terminator T2 from the E. coli rrnB gene
>Addgene plasmid #124577 | pCR8_TtNAM-B1(1-215) | addgene full sequence | sequence record 245802 | Addgene NGS Result
GCCCGCCACCCTCCGGGCCGTTGCTTCACAACGTTCAAATCCGCTCCCGGCGGATTTGTCCTACTCAGGA
GAGCGTTCACCGACAAACAACAGATAAAACGAAAGGCCCAGTCTTCCGACTGAGCCTTTCGTTTTATTTG
ATGCCTGGCAGTTCCCTACTCTCGCGTTAACGCTAGCATGGATGTTTTCCCAGTCACGACGTTGTAAAAC
GACGGCCAGTCTTAAGCTCGGGCCCCAAATAATGATTTTATTTTGACTGATAGTGACCTGTTCGTTGCAA
CAAATTGATGAGCAATGCTTTTTTATAATGCCAACTTTGTACAAAAAAGCAGGCTCCGAATTCGCCCTTA
TGGGCAGCTCCGACTCATCTTCCGGCTCGGCGCAAAAAGCAACGCGGTATCACCATCAGCATCAGCCGCC
GCCTCCGCAGCGGGGCTCGGCGCCGGAGCTCCCGCCGGGCTTCCGGTTCCACCCGACGGACGAGGAGCTG
GTGGTGCACTACCTCAAGAAGAAGGCCGACAAGGCGCCGCTCCCCGTCAACATCATCGCCGAGGTGGATC
TCTACAAGTTCGACCCATGGGAGCTCCCCGAGAAGGCGACCATCGGGGAGCAGGAGTGGTACTTCTTCAG
CCCGCGCGACCGCAAGTACCCCAACGGCGCGCGGCCGAACCGGGCGGCGACGTCGGGGTACTGGAAGGCC
ACCGGCACGGACAAGCCTATCCTGGCCTCGGGGACGGGGTGCGGCCTGGTCCGGGAGAAGCTCGGCGTCA
AGAAGGCGCTCGTGTTCTACCGCGGGAAGCCGCCCAAGGGCCTCAAAACCAACTGGATCATGCACGAGTA
CCGCCTCACCGACGCATCTGGCTCCACCACCGCCACCAACCGACCGCCGCCGGTGACCGGCGGGAGCAGG
GCTGCTGCCTCTCTCAGGTTGGACGACTGGGTGCTGTGCCGCATCTACAAGAAGATCAACAAGGCCGCGG
CCGGCGATCAGCAGTGAAAGGGCGAATTCGACCCAGCTTTCTTGTACAAAGTTGGCATTATAAAAAATAA
TTGCTCATCAATTTGTTGCAACGAACAGGTCACTATCAGTCAAAATAAAATCATTATTTGCCATCCAGCT
GATATCCCCTATAGTGAGTCGTATTACATGGTCATAGCTGTTTCCTGGCAGCTCTGGCCCGTGTCTCAAA
ATCTCTGATGTTACATTGCACAAGATAAAAATATATCATCATGCCTCCTCTAGACCAGCCAGGACAGAAA
TGCCTCGACTTCGCTGCTACCCAAGGTTGCCGGGTGACGCACACCGTGGAAACGGATGAAGGCACGAACC
CAGTGGACATAAGCCTGTTCGGTTCGTAAGCTGTAATGCAAGTAGCGTATGCGCTCACGCAACTGGTCCA
GAACCTTGACCGAACGCAGCGGTGGTAACGGCGCAGTGGCGGTTTTCATGGCTTGTTATGACTGTTTTTT
TGGGGTACAGTCTATGCCTCGGGCATCCAAGCAGCAAGCGCGTTACGCCGTGGGTCGATGTTTGATGTTA
TGGAGCAGCAACGATGTTACGCAGCAGGGCAGTCGCCCTAAAACAAAGTTAAACATTATGAGGGAAGCGG
TGATCGCCGAAGTATCGACTCAACTATCAGAGGTAGTTGGCGTCATCGAGCGCCATCTCGAACCGACGTT
GCTGGCCGTACATTTGTACGGCTCCGCAGTGGATGGCGGCCTGAAGCCACACAGTGATATTGATTTGCTG
GTTACGGTGACCGTAAGGCTTGATGAAACAACGCGGCGAGCTTTGATCAACGACCTTTTGGAAACTTCGG
CTTCCCCTGGAGAGAGCGAGATTCTCCGCGCTGTAGAAGTCACCATTGTTGTGCACGACGACATCATTCC
GTGGCGTTATCCAGCTAAGCGCGAACTGCAATTTGGAGAATGGCAGCGCAATGACATTCTTGCAGGTATC
TTCGAGCCAGCCACGATCGACATTGATCTGGCTATCTTGCTGACAAAAGCAAGAGAACATAGCGTTGCCT
TGGTAGGTCCAGCGGCGGAGGAACTCTTTGATCCGGTTCCTGAACAGGATCTATTTGAGGCGCTAAATGA
AACCTTAACGCTATGGAACTCGCCGCCCGACTGGGCTGGCGATGAGCGAAATGTAGTGCTTACGTTGTCC
CGCATTTGGTACAGCGCAGTAACCGGCAAAATCGCGCCGAAGGATGTCGCTGCCGACTGGGCAATGGAGC
GCCTGCCGGCCCAGTATCAGCCCGTCATACTTGAAGCTAGACAGGCTTATCTTGGACAAGAAGAAGATCG
CTTGGCCTCGCGCGCAGATCAGTTGGAAGAATTTGTCCACTACGTGAAAGGCGAGATCACCAAGGTAGTC
GGCAAATAACCCTCGAGCCACCCATGACCAAAATCCCTTAACGTGAGTTACGCGTCGTTCCACTGAGCGT
CAGACCCCGTAGAAAAGATCAAAGGATCTTCTTGAGATCCTTTTTTTCTGCGCGTAATCTGCTGCTTGCA
AACAAAAAAACCACCGCTACCAGCGGTGGTTTGTTTGCCGGATCAAGAGCTACCAACTCTTTTTCCGAAG
GTAACTGGCTTCAGCAGAGCGCAGATACCAAATACTGTTCTTCTAGTGTAGCCGTAGTTAGGCCACCACT
TCAAGAACTCTGTAGCACCGCCTACATACCTCGCTCTGCTAATCCTGTTACCAGTGGCTGCTGCCAGTGG
CGATAAGTCGTGTCTTACCGGGTTGGACTCAAGACGATAGTTACCGGATAAGGCGCAGCGGTCGGGCTGA
ACGGGGGGTTCGTGCACACAGCCCAGCTTGGAGCGAACGACCTACACCGAACTGAGATACCTACAGCGTG
AGCTATGAGAAAGCGCCACGCTTCCCGAAGGGAGAAAGGCGGACAGGTATCCGGTAAGCGGCAGGGTCGG
AACAGGAGAGCGCACGAGGGAGCTTCCAGGGGGAAACGCCTGGTATCTTTATAGTCCTGTCGGGTTTCGC
CACCTCTGACTTGAGCGTCGATTTTTGTGATGCTCGTCAGGGGGGCGGAGCCTATGGAAAAACGCCAGCA
ACGCGGCCTTTTTACGGTTCCTGGCCTTTTGCTGGCCTTTTGCTCACATGTTCTTTCCTGCGTTATCCCC
TGATTCTGTGGATAACCGTATTACCGCCTTTGAGTGAGCTGATACCGCTCGCCGCAGCCGAACGACCGAG
CGCAGCGAGTCAGTGAGCGAGGAAGCGGAAGAGCGCCCAATACGCAAACCGCCTCTCCCCGCGCGTTGGC
CGATTCATTAATGCAGCTGGCACGACAGGTTTCCCGACTGGAAAGCGGGCAGTGAGCGCAACGCAATTAA
TACGCGTACCGCTAGCCAGGAAGAGTTTGTAGAAACGCAAAAAGGCCATCCGTCAGGATGGCCTTCTGCT
TAGTTTGATGCCTGGCAGTTTATGGCGGGCGTCCT
